>Addgene plasmid #227930 | pTW357b | addgene full sequence | sequence record 454426 | Addgene NGS Result
GCCTACATACCTCGCTCTGCTAATCCTGTTACCAGTGGCTGCTGCCAGTGGCGATAAGTCGTGTCTTACC
GGGTTGGACTCAAGACGATAGTTACCGGATAAGGCGCAGCGGTCGGGCTGAACGGGGGGTTCGTGCACAC
AGCCCAGCTTGGAGCGAACGACCTACACCGAACTGAGATACCTACAGCGTGAGCTATGAGAAAGCGCCAC
GCTTCCCGAAGGGAGAAAGGCGGACAGGTATCCGGTAAGCGGCAGGGTCGGAACAGGAGAGCGCACGAGG
GAGCTTCCAGGGGGAAACGCCTGGTATCTTTATAGTCCTGTCGGGTTTCGCCACCTCTGACTTGAGCGTC
GATTTTTGTGATGCTCGTCAGGGGGGCGGAGCCTATGGAAAAACGCCAGCAACGCGGCCTTTTTACGGTT
CCTGGCCTTTTGCTGGCCTTTTGCTCACATGTTCTTTCCTGCGTTATCCCCTGATTCTGTGGATAACCGT
ATTACAGCCTTTGAGTGAGCTGATACCGCTCGCCGCAGCCGAACGACCGAGCGCAGCGAGTCAGTGAGCG
AGGAAGCGGAAGAGCGCCTGATGCGGTATTTTCTCCTTACGCATCTGTGCGGTATTTCACACCGCATATG
GTGCACTCTCAGTACAATCTGCTCTGATGCCGCATAGTTAAGCCAGTATACACTCCGCTATCGCTACGTG
ACTGGGTCATGGCTGCGCCCCGACACCCGCCAACACCCGCTGACGCGCCCTGACGGGCTTGTCTTCTCCC
GGCATCCGCTTACAGACAAGCTGTGACCGTCTCCGGGAGCTGCATGTGTCAGAGGTTTTCACCGTCATCA
CCGAAACGCGCGAGGCAGCTGCGGTAAAGCTCATCAGCGTGGTCGTGAAGCGATTCACAGATGTCTGCCT
GTTCATCCGCGTCCAGCTCGTTGAGTTTCTCCAGAAGCGTTAATGTCTGGCTTCTGATAAAGCGGGCCAT
GTTAAGGGCGGTTTTTTCCTGTTTGGTCACTGATGCCTCCGTGTAAGGGGGATTTCTGTTCATGGGGGTA
ATGATACCGATGAAACGAGAGAGGATGCTCACGATACGGGTTACTGATGATGAACAAGAGGACATCCGGT
CAAATAAAACGAAAGGCTCAGTCGAAAGACTGGGCCTTTCGTTTTGCTGAGGAGACTTAGGGACCCTACT
AATACGTCTCACTATAGGGAGAAAGACCTGCAGGTGCAGTAAAAAAGGAAAAAAA
[85 nt withheld, positions 1246-1330]
C
[98 nt withheld, positions 1332-1429]
A
[305 nt withheld, positions 1431-1735]
G
[176 nt withheld, positions 1737-1912]
CCAATCGTCTGACCTGCCTCAACCTCCTGTC
[82 nt withheld, positions 1944-2025]
GCTCTGAGGGA
[161 nt withheld, positions 2037-2197]
T
[41 nt withheld, positions 2199-2239]
T
[62 nt withheld, positions 2241-2302]
A
[35 nt withheld, positions 2304-2338]
CCTCCCTCAATCGGTTGAATGTCGCCCTTTTGTCTTTGGCGCTGGTAAACCTTACGAGTTCAGTATCGAC
TGCGATAAGATCAACCTGTTCCGC
[50 nt withheld, positions 2433-2482]
T
[36 nt withheld, positions 2484-2519]
ACGGAGCCAATGTACGCAAAAAACCCCGCTTCAGCGGGGTTTTTTCGCCAAAAAAAACCCCGCCCTGTCA
GGGGCGGGGTTTTTTTTTAGGGCCCTACTGACTGTTACGCGAACGCGAAGTCCGACTCTAAGATGTCACG
GAGGTTCAAGTTACCTTTAGCCGGAAGTGCTGGCATTTTGTCCAATTGAGACTCGTGCAACTGGTCAGCG
AACTGGTCGTAGAAATCAGCCAGTACATCACAAGACTCATATGTGTCAACCATAGTTTCGCGCACTGCTT
TGAACAGGTTCGCAGCGTCAGCCGGAATGGTACCGAAGGAGTCGTGAATCAGTGCAAAAGATTCGATTCC
GTACTTCTCGTGTGCCCACACTACAGTCTTACGAAGGTGGCTACCATCTTGGCTGTGTACAAAGTTAGGA
GCGATACCAGACTCCTGTTTGTGTGCATCAATCTCGCTATCTTTGTTGGTGTTAATGGTAGGCTGTAAGC
GGAACTGACCGAGGAACATCAGGTTCAAGCGCGTCTGAATAGGCTTCTTGTATTCCTGCCACACAGGGAA
ACCATCAGGAGTTACCCAATGCACAGCGCAACGCTTGCGAAGAATCTCTCCAGTCTTCTTATCTTTGACC
TCAGCAGCCAGCAGCTTAGCAGCAGACTTAAGCCAGTTCATTGCTTCAACCGCAGCTACCACCGTCACGC
TCACAGATTCCCAAATCAGCTTAGCCATGTATCCAGCAGCCTGATTCGGCTGAGTGAACATCAGACCCTT
GCCGGAATCAATAGCTGGCTGAATGGTATCTTCCAGCACTTGTTGACGGAAGCCGAACTCTTTGGACCCG
TAAGCCAGCGTCATGACTGAACTCTTAGTCACACTGCGAGTAACACCGTAAGCCAGCCATTGACCAGCCA
GTGCCTTAGTGCCCAGCTTGACTTTCTCAGAGATTTCACCAGTGTTCTCATCGGTCACGGTAACTACTTC
GTTATCGGTCCCATTGATTGCGTCTGCTTGTAGAATCTCGTTGACTTTCTTAGCAACAATCCCGTAGATG
TCCTGAACGGTTTCACTAGGAAGCAAGTTAACCGCGCGACCACCTACCTCATCTCGGAGCATCGCGGAGA
AGTGCTGGATGCCAGAGCAAGACCCGTCAAACGCCAGCGGAAGGGAGCAGTTATAGCTCAGGCCGTGGTG
CTGTACCCCAGCGTACTCAAAGCAGAACGCAAGGAAGCAGAACGGAGAATCTTGCTCAGCCCACCAAGTG
TTCTCCAGTGGAGACTTAGCGCAAGCCATGATGTTCTCGTGGTTTTCCTCAATGAACTTGATGCGCTCAG
GGAACGGAACCTTATCGACACCCGCACAGTTTGCACCGTGGATTTTCAGCCAGTAGTAACCTTCCTTACC
GATTGGTTTACCTTTCGCCAGCGTAAGCAGTCCTTTGGTCATATCGTTACCTTGCGGGTTGAACATTGAC
ACAGCGTAAACACGACCGCGCCAGTCCATGTTGTAAGGGAACCAGATGGCCTTATGGTTAGCAAACTTAT
TGGCTTGCTCAAGCATGAACTCAAGGCTGATACGGCGAGACTTGCGAGCCTTGTCCTTGCGGTACACAGC
AGCGGCAGCACGTTTCCACGCGGTGAGAGCCTCAGGATTCATGTCGATGTCTTCCGGTTTCATCGGGAGT
TCTTCACGCTCAATCGCAGGGATGTCCTCGACCGGACAATGCTTCCACTTGGTGATTACGTTGGCGACCG
CTAGGACTTTCTTGTTGATTTTCCATGCGGTGTTTTGCGCAATGTTAATCGCTTTGTACACCTCAGGCAT
GTAAACGTCTTCGTAGCGCATCAGTGCTTTCTTACTGTGAGTACGCACCAGCGCCAGAGGACGACGACCG
TTAGCCCAATAGCCACCACCAGTAATGCCAGTCCACGGCTTAGGAGGAACTACGCAAGGTTGGAACATCG
GAGAGATGCCAGCCAGCGCACCTGCACGGGTTGCGATAGCCTCAGCGTATTCAGGTGCGAGTTCGATAGT
CTCAGAGTCTTGACCTACTACGCCAGCATTTTGGCGGTGTAAGCTAACCATTCCGGTTGACTCAATGAGC
ATCTCGATGCAGCGTACTCCTACATGAATAGAGTCTTCCTTATGCCACGAAGACCACGCCTCGCCACCGA
GTAGACCCTTAGAGAGCATGTCAGCCTCGACAACTTGCATAAATGCTTTCATTTTTTTTTCCTCCTTACT
CTAGTAAAAGTTAAACAAAATTATTTGTAGAGGGAAACCGTTGTGGTCTCCCTGAATATAGATACCGAGC
CTTATGCATGCCCGTAAAGTTATCCAGCAACCACTCATAGACCTAGGGCAGCAGATAGGGACGACGTGGT
GTTAGCTGTGCTCTAGAATCCTCAGCGAGTTTGTAGAAACGCAAAAAGGCCATCCGTCAGGATGGCCTTC
TGCTTAATTTGATGCCTGGCAGTTTATGGCGGGCGTCCTGCCCGCCACCCTCCGGGCCGTTGCTTCGCAA
CGTTCAAATCCGCTCCCGGCGGATTTGTCCTACTCAGGAGAGCGTTCACCGACAAACAACAGATAAAACG
AAAGGCCCAGTCTTTCGACTGAGCCTTTCGTTTTATTTGATGCCTGGCAGTTCCCTACTCTCGCATGGGG
AGACCCCACACTACCATCGGCGCTACGGCGTTTCACTTCTGAGTTCGGCATGGGGTCAGGTGGGACCACC
GCGCTACTGCCGCCAGGCAAATTCTGTTTTATCAGACCGCTTCTGCGTTCTGATTTAATCTGTATCAGGC
TGAAAATCTTCTCTCATCCGCCAAAACAGCCATGCCCATGGCGTTTATTTGCCGACTACCTTGGTGATCT
CGCCTTTCACGTAGTGGACAAATTCTTCCAACTGATCTGCGCGCGAGGCCAAGCGATCTTCTTCTTGTCC
AAGATAAGCCTGTCTAGCTTCAAGTATGACGGGCTGATACTGGGCCGGCAGGCGCTCCATTGCCCAGTCG
GCAGCGACATCCTTCGGCGCGATTTTGCCGGTTACTGCGCTGTACCAAATGCGGGACAACGTAAGCACTA
CATTTCGCTCATCTCCAGCCCAGTCGGGCGGCGAGTTCCATAGCGTTAAGGTTTCATTTAGCGCCTCAAA
TAGATCCTGTTCAGGAACCGGATCAAAGAGTTCCTCCGCCGCTGGACCTACCAAGGCAACGCTATGTTCT
CTTGCTTTTGTCAGCAAGATAGCCAGATCAATGTCGATCGTGGCTGGCTCGAAGATACCTGCAAGAATGT
CATTGCGCTGCCATTCTCCAAATTGCAGTTCGCGCTTAGCTGGATAACGCCACGGAATGATGTCGTCGTG
CACAACAATGGTGACTTCTACAGCGCGGAGAATCTCGCTCTCTCCAGGGGAAGCCGAAGTTTCCAAAAGG
TCGTTGATCAAAGCTCGCCGCGTTGTTTCATCAAGCCTTACGGTCACCGTAACCAGCAAATCAATATCAC
TGTGTGGCTTCAGGCCGCCATCCACTGCGGAGCCGTACAAATGTACGGCCAGCAACGTCGGTTCGAGATG
GCGCTCGATGACGCCAACTACCTCTGATAGTTGAGTCGATACTTCGGCGATCACCGCTTCCCTCATACTC
TTCCTTTTTCAATATTATTGAATCATTTATCAGGGTTATTGTCTCATGAGCGGATACATATTTGAATGTA
TTTAGAAAAATAGGCCAAATAGGCCGTTGAGATCCTTTTTTTCTGCGCGTAATCTGCTGCTTGCAAACAA
AAAAACCACCGCTACCAGCGGTGGTTTGTTTGCCGGATCAAGAGCTACCACCTCTTTTTCCGAAGGTAAC
TGGCTTCAGCAGAGCGCAGATACCAAATACTGTCCTTCTAGTGTAGCCGTAGTTAGGCCACCACTTCAAG
AACTCTGTAGCACC
Features (pLannotate 1.2.2; 12 found; start..end, strand, type, name):
    577..717     -  misc_feature   bom: basis of mobility region from pBR322
    819..1010    -  CDS            rop: Rop protein, which maintains plasmids at low copy number; rop
   1051..1107    +  CDS            mbeC (fragment): MBEC_ECOLX - Experimental evidence at protein level: Swiss-Prot protein existence level 1. Required for efficient mobilization of ColE1 plasmid and is thus essential to promote the specific transfer of the plasmid during conjugation. Probably functions by inducing DNA bending, helping the MbeA relaxase to melt the DNA around the nic site and cleave the phosphodiester bond. Binds specifically double-stranded DNA (dsDNA) containing the ColE1 oriT but does not recognize the inverted repeat (IR). From Escherichia coli.
   1121..1165    +  terminator     rrnB T1 terminator: transcription terminator T1 from the E. coli rrnB gene
   1246..2519    +  CDS            M13 gene III (fragment) (sequence partly withheld): pIII; III; minor coat protein
   2627..4738    -  CDS            RPOL_BPT7 (fragment): Experimental evidence at protein level: Swiss-Prot protein existence level 1. Highly processive DNA-dependent RNA polymerase that catalyzes the transcription of class II and class III viral genes. Recognizes a specific promoter sequence and enters first into an 'abortive phase' where very short transcripts are synthesized and released before proceeding to the processive transcription of long RNA chains. Unwinds the double-stranded DNA to expose the coding strand for templating. Participates in the initiation of viral DNA replication presumably by making primers accessible to the DNA polymerase
   4943..4970    -  terminator     rrnB T2 terminator: transcription terminator T2 from the E. coli rrnB gene
   5062..5148    -  terminator     rrnB T1 terminator: Escherichia coli rrnB; transcription terminator T1 from the E. coli rrnB gene
   5150..5265    -  ncRNA          5S rRNA: Accession: RF00001 - 5S ribosomal RNA
   5367..6155    -  CDS            aadA: S3AD_ECOLX - Experimental evidence at protein level: Swiss-Prot protein existence level 1. Mediates bacterial resistance to the antibiotics streptomycin and spectinomycin. From Escherichia coli.
   6156..6241    -  promoter       AmpR promoter (fragment): bla
   6256..391     +  rep_origin     ori (across the origin): high-copy-number ColE1/pMB1/pBR322/pUC origin of replication
