[The description below was written by a language model from this plasmid's Addgene catalogue record and pLannotate feature annotations shown in this document.]
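Description:
pTW357b is a 6,453-nt bacterial expression plasmid described as a low-stringency accessory plasmid for selection, associated with work on continuous selection of cyclic peptide inhibitors of protein aggregation. No named backbone is recorded. It replicates in E. coli from a ColE1/pMB1-type origin. The annotation also finds the pBR322 bom (basis of mobility) region, a rop gene and a short mbeC fragment. Rop normally lowers copy number in this origin family, although the catalogue lists the plasmid as high copy. Selection is by spectinomycin through aadA, which sits downstream of a fragment of the AmpR (bla) promoter.

The payload has two coding regions in opposite orientations. One is a recoded gene III from filamentous phage (fd/M13), which encodes the minor coat protein pIII needed for phage infectivity. It lies on the forward strand just after an rrnB T1 terminator that insulates it from upstream transcription. The other, listed as T7c with an R632S mutation, is annotated as a fragment of T7 RNA polymerase about 2.1 kb long, consistent with a C-terminal portion of the enzyme rather than the full-length protein. The catalogue gives its species as E. coli, but the feature table matches it to bacteriophage T7. It is followed by rrnB T1/T2 terminators and a 5S rRNA segment.

In phage-assisted selection schemes, an accessory plasmid supplies gIII so that phage lacking the gene propagate only when the activity under selection switches on pIII production. A partial T7 polymerase alongside gIII suggests that a reconstituted polymerase may be involved in that link. However, no promoters for either gene are annotated, and the record does not state the coupling mechanism or what makes this version low-stringency.
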