Addgene plasmid #227930: pTW357b
Purpose: Low-stringency accessory plasmid for selection
Depositing lab: Tina Wang. Depositing organization: University of Wisconsin, Madison. Publication: Rapid discovery of cyclic peptide protein aggregation inhibitors by continuous selection. Yang L, Zhang J, Andon JS, Li L, Wang T. Nat Chem Biol. 2025 Jan 13. doi: 10.1038/s41589-024-01823-x. PubMed 39806068.
Backbone
  Vector backbone: n/a
  Vector type: Bacterial Expression
Growth in bacteria
  Bacterial resistance: Spectinomycin, 50 μg/mL
  Growth temperature: 37°C
  Growth strain: DH5alpha
  Copy number: High Copy
Gene/Insert 1
  Gene/Insert name: gIII (recoded)
  Species: Escherichia phage fd
  Cloning method: Other
Gene/Insert 2
  Gene/Insert name: T7c
  Species: E. coli
  Mutation: R632S
Terms and licenses: Academic/Nonprofit Terms; Industry Terms: Not Available to Industry
How to cite: pTW357b was a gift from Tina Wang (Addgene plasmid # 227930 ; http://n2t.net/addgene:227930 ; RRID:Addgene_227930)
